Addgene plasmid #156960: pD649-HAsp-PTPRU-Fc(DAPA)-AviTag-6xHis
Purpose: Mammalian expression of cell-surface protein extracellular domain fused to Fc(DAPA)-Avi-6xHis. Protein is secreted from cells.
Depositing lab: Chris Garcia. Depositing organization: Stanford University. Publication: A Human IgSF Cell-Surface Interactome Reveals a Complex Network of Protein-Protein Interactions. Wojtowicz WM, Vielmetter J, Fernandes RA, Siepe DH, Eastman CL, Chisholm GB, Cox S, Klock H, Anderson PW, Rue SM, Miller JJ, Glaser SM, Bragstad ML, Vance J, Lam AW, Lesley SA, Zinn K, Garcia KC. Cell. 2020 Aug 20;182(4):1027-1043.e17. doi: 10.1016/j.cell.2020.07.025. PubMed 32822567.
Backbone
  Vector backbone: pD649
  Backbone size w/o insert (bp): 6106
  Vector type: Mammalian Expression
Growth in bacteria
  Bacterial resistance: Ampicillin, 100 μg/mL
  Growth temperature: 37°C
  Growth strain: DH5alpha
  Copy number: High Copy
Gene/Insert
  Gene/Insert name: PTPRU
  Species: H. sapiens (human)
  Insert size (bp): 2193
  Mutation: Fc region of human IgG contains D265A and P329A mutations (DAPA)
  Entrez Gene: PTPRU (a.k.a. FMI, PCP-2, PTP, PTP-J, PTP-PI, PTP-RO, PTPPSI, PTPRO, PTPU2, R-PTP-PSI, R-PTP-U, hPTP-J)
  Promoter: CMV/SP6
  Tag / fusion protein: Fc(DAPA)-AviTag-6xHis (C terminal on backbone)
  Cloning method: Restriction Enzyme; 5′ cloning site GCGGCCGC (not destroyed); 3′ cloning site GGCGCGCC (not destroyed)
  Sequencing primers: 5′ ATTTAGGTGACACTATAG; 3′ CACGTACCAGTTGAACTTCACC
Resource information
  A portion of this plasmid was derived from a plasmid made by: synthesis by ThermoFisher
Terms and licenses: Academic/Nonprofit Terms; Industry Terms: Not Available to Industry
Depositor comments: Some plasmids in this collection may have an IS4-like element ISVsa5 family transposase upstream of the CMV promoter.
How to cite: pD649-HAsp-PTPRU-Fc(DAPA)-AviTag-6xHis was a gift from Chris Garcia (Addgene plasmid # 156960 ; http://n2t.net/addgene:156960 ; RRID:Addgene_156960)
