[The description below was written by a language model from this plasmid's Addgene catalogue record and pLannotate feature annotations shown in this document.]
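Description:
pD649-HAsp-PTPRU-Fc(DAPA)-AviTag-6xHis is a mammalian expression plasmid built on the pD649 backbone for producing the extracellular domain of human PTPRU, a receptor-type protein tyrosine phosphatase, as a secreted Fc fusion protein. It is maintained in E. coli as a high-copy plasmid through a ColE1/pUC-type origin and selected with ampicillin via a full-length β-lactamase gene. The annotated 8.3 kb sequence also contains an SV40 early promoter/EM7 promoter cassette driving a puromycin N-acetyltransferase coding sequence followed by an SV40 polyadenylation signal. This could allow puromycin selection in mammalian cells, although the catalogue entry does not list a mammalian selection marker. Short fragments of KanR, lacZα, ble and an f1 origin are backbone remnants and are unlikely to be functional.

Expression is driven by the human CMV immediate-early enhancer and promoter, followed by a partial CMV intron A and an SP6 promoter, which also serves as a sequencing primer site. The open reading frame begins with a signal peptide: the name indicates an HA signal peptide, while the automated annotation matches part of it to an immunoglobulin heavy chain signal sequence. The PTPRU ectodomain follows, cloned between retained NotI and AscI sites, and is fused in frame to a human IgG1 Fc region, an AviTag and a 6xHis tag, ending at a bGH polyadenylation signal. The Fc carries the D265A and P329A (DAPA) substitutions, which are generally used to reduce Fc effector interactions. The Fc dimerises the ectodomain, the AviTag allows site-specific biotinylation by BirA, and the His tag supports metal-affinity purification. The plasmid belongs to a collection made for screening extracellular protein-protein interactions among human IgSF cell-surface proteins. The depositor notes that some plasmids in the collection may carry an IS4-like transposase insertion upstream of the CMV promoter.
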