Features (pLannotate 1.2.2; 21 found; start..end, strand, type, name):
    119..143     -  CDS            KanR (fragment): aminoglycoside phosphotransferase; aph(3')-Ia; confers resistance to kanamycin
    254..842     +  rep_origin     ori: high-copy-number ColE1/pMB1/pBR322/pUC origin of replication
   1067..1084    +  terminator     rrnB T2 terminator (fragment): transcription terminator T2 from the E. coli rrnB gene
   1109..1128    -  CDS            lacZα (fragment): LacZα fragment of β-galactosidase; lacZ fragment
   1584..1600    +  protein_bind   lac operator: The lac repressor binds to the lac operator to inhibit transcription in E. coli. This inhibition can be relieved by adding lactose or isopropyl-β-D-thiogalactopyranoside (IPTG). lac repressor encoded by lacI
   1843..2146    +  enhancer       CMV enhancer: human cytomegalovirus immediate early enhancer
   2147..2350    +  promoter       CMV promoter: human cytomegalovirus (CMV) immediate early promoter
   2486..2529    +  intron         CMV intron (fragment): modified intron A from human cytomegalovirus
   2581..2599    +  promoter       SP6 promoter: promoter for bacteriophage SP6 RNA polymerase
   2603..2640    +  CDS            IgH signal sequence (fragment): signal sequence from the mouse immunoglobulin heavy chain variable region
   2701..4944    +  CDS            PTPRU (fragment): PTPRU_HUMAN - Also known as FMI, PCP2, PTPRO. Experimental evidence at protein level: Swiss-Prot protein existence level 1. Tyrosine-protein phosphatase which dephosphorylates CTNNB1. Regulates CTNNB1 function both in cell adhesion and signaling. May function in cell proliferation and migration and play a role in the maintenance of epithelial integrity. May play a role in megakaryocytopoiesis. From Homo sapiens (Human).
   4957..5634    +  CDS            IGHG1 (fragment): IGHG1_HUMAN - Experimental evidence at protein level: Swiss-Prot protein existence level 1. Constant region of immunoglobulin heavy chains. Immunoglobulins, also known as antibodies, are membrane-bound or secreted glycoproteins produced by B lymphocytes. In the recognition phase of humoral immunity, the membrane-bound immunoglobulins serve as receptors which, upon binding of a specific antigen, trigger the clonal expansion and differentiation of B lymphocytes into immunoglobulins- secreting plasma cells. Secreted immunoglobulins mediate the effector phase of humoral immunity, which results in
   5849..5960    +  polyA_signal   bGH poly(A) signal: bovine growth hormone polyadenylation signal
   5961..6069    +  rep_origin     f1 ori (fragment): f1 bacteriophage origin of replication; arrow indicates direction of (+) strand synthesis
   6083..6412    +  promoter       SV40 promoter: SV40 enhancer and early promoter
   6460..6507    +  promoter       EM7 promoter: synthetic bacterial promoter&nbsp
   6526..7125    +  CDS            PuroR (fragment): puromycin N-acetyltransferase; pac from Streptomyces; confers resistance to puromycin
   7135..7260    +  CDS            ble (fragment): BLE_KLEPN - Experimental evidence at protein level: Swiss-Prot protein existence level 1. Binding protein with a strong affinity to the bleomycin family of antibiotics. Binds to CL990; an antimitotic-antibiotic compound. From Klebsiella pneumoniae.
   7255..7376    +  polyA_signal   SV40 poly(A) signal: SV40 polyadenylation signal
   7429..8289    -  CDS            AmpR: β-lactamase; bla; confers resistance to ampicillin, carbenicillin, and related antibiotics
   8292..89      -  promoter       AmpR promoter (fragment) (across the origin): bla
>Addgene plasmid #156960 | pD649-HAsp-PTPRU-Fc(DAPA)-AviTag-6xHis | depositor full sequence | sequence record 303029 | Full Sequence
TTTCAATATTATTGAAGCATTTATCAGGGTTATTGTCTCATGAGCGGATACATATTTGAATGTATTTAGA
AAAATAAACAAATAGGGGTCAGTGTTACAACCAATTAACCAATTCTGAACATTATCGCGAGCCCATTTAT
ACCTGAATATGGCTCATAACACCCCTTGCTCATGACCAAAATCCCTTAACGTGAGTTACGCGCGCGTCGT
TCCACTGAGCGTCAGACCCCGTAGAAAAGATCAAAGGATCTTCTTGAGATCCTTTTTTTCTGCGCGTAAT
CTGCTGCTTGCAAACAAAAAAACCACCGCTACCAGCGGTGGTTTGTTTGCCGGATCAAGAGCTACCAACT
CTTTTTCCGAAGGTAACTGGCTTCAGCAGAGCGCAGATACCAAATACTGTTCTTCTAGTGTAGCCGTAGT
TAGCCCACCACTTCAAGAACTCTGTAGCACCGCCTACATACCTCGCTCTGCTAATCCTGTTACCAGTGGC
TGCTGCCAGTGGCGATAAGTCGTGTCTTACCGGGTTGGACTCAAGACGATAGTTACCGGATAAGGCGCAG
CGGTCGGGCTGAACGGGGGGTTCGTGCACACAGCCCAGCTTGGAGCGAACGACCTACACCGAACTGAGAT
ACCTACAGCGTGAGCTATGAGAAAGCGCCACGCTTCCCGAAGGGAGAAAGGCGGACAGGTATCCGGTAAG
CGGCAGGGTCGGAACAGGAGAGCGCACGAGGGAGCTTCCAGGGGGAAACGCCTGGTATCTTTATAGTCCT
GTCGGGTTTCGCCACCTCTGACTTGAGCGTCGATTTTTGTGATGCTCGTCAGGGGGGCGGAGCCTATGGA
AAAACGCCAGCAACGCGGCCTTTTTACGGTTCCTGGCCTTTTGCTGGCCTTTTGCTCACATGTTCTTTCC
TGCGTTATCCCCTGATTCTGTGGATAACCGTATTACCGCCTTTGAGTGAGCTGATACCGCTCGCCGCAGC
CGAACGACCGAGCGCAGCGAGTCAGTGAGCGAGGAAGCGGAAGGCGAGAGTAGGGAACTGCCAGGCATCA
AACTAAGCAGAAGGCCCCTGACGGATGGCCTTTTTGCGTTTCTACAAACTCTTTCTGTGTTGTAAAACGA
CGGCCAGTCTTAAGCTCGGGCCCCCTGGGCGGTTCTGATAACGAGTAATCGTTAATCCGCAAATAACGTA
AAAACCCGCTTCGGCGGGTTTTTTTATGGGGGGAGTTTAGGGAAAGAGCATTTGTCAGAATATTTAAGGG
CGCCTGTCACTTTGCTTGATATATGAGAATTATTTAACCTTATAAATGAGAAAAAAGCAACGCACTTTAA
ATAAGATACGTTGCTTTTTCGATTGATGAACACCTATAATTAAACTATTCATCTATTATTTATGATTTTT
TGTATATACAATATTTCTAGTTTGTTAAAGAGAATTAAGAAAATAAATCTCGAAAATAATAAAGGGAAAA
TCAGTTTTTGATATCAAAATTATACATGTCAACGATAATACAAAATATAATACAAACTATAAGATGTTAT
CAGTATTTATTATCATTTAGAATAAATTTTGTGTCGCCCTTAATTGTGAGCGGATAACAATTACGAGCTT
CATGCACAGTGGCGTTGACTCAATATTGGCCATTAGCCATATTATTCATTGGTTATATAGCATAAATCAA
TATTGGCTATTGGCCATTGCATACGTTGTATCTATATCATAATATGTACATTTATATTGGCTCATGTCCA
ATATGACCGCCATGTTGGCATTGATTATTGACTAGTTATTAATAGTAATCAATTACGGGGTCATTAGTTC
ATAGCCCATATATGGAGTTCCGCGTTACATAACTTACGGTAAATGGCCCGCCTGGCTGACCGCCCAACGA
CCCCCGCCCATTGACGTCAATAATGACGTATGTTCCCATAGTAACGCCAATAGGGACTTTCCATTGACGT
CAATGGGTGGAGTATTTACGGTAAACTGCCCACTTGGCAGTACATCAAGTGTATCATATGCCAAGTACGC
CCCCTATTGACGTCAATGACGGTAAATGGCCCGCCTGGCATTATGCCCAGTACATGACCTTATGGGACTT
TCCTACTTGGCAGTACATCTACGTATTAGTCATCGCTATTACCATGGTGATGCGGTTTTGGCAGTACATC
AATGGGCGTGGATAGCGGTTTGACTCACGGGGATTTCCAAGTCTCCACCCCATTGACGTCAATGGGAGTT
TGTTTTGGCACCAAAATCAACGGGACTTTCCAAAATGTCGTAACAACTCCGCCCCATTGACGCAAATGGG
CGGTAGGCGTGTACGGTGGGAGGTCTATATAAGCAGAGCTCGTTTAGTGAACCGTCAGATCGCCTGGAGA
CGCCATCCACGCTGTTTTGACCTCCATAGAAGACACCGGGACCGATCCAGCCTCCGCGGCCGGGAACGGT
GCATTGGAACGCGGATTCCCCGTGCCAAGAGTGACGTAAGTACCGCCTATAGAGTCTATAGGCCCACCCC
CTTGGCTTCGTTAGAACGCGGCTACAATTAATACATAACCTTATGTATCATACACATACGATTTAGGTGA
CACTATAGAATAACATCCACTTTGCCTTTCTCTCCACAGGTGTCCACTCCCAGGTCCAACTGCACCTCGG
TTCTATCGAAAACGCGCCTGCTAGCGCCACCATGAAGACCATCATTGCCCTGAGCTACATCTTCTGCCTG
GTGTTCGCTGCGGCCGCCGAAACAGAAACACCAGCCGCCGGATGTACCTTCGAGGAAGCTTCTGATCCTG
CCGTGCCTTGCGAGTACTCTCAGGCCCAGTACGACGACTTCCAGTGGGAGCAAGTGCGGATTCACCCTGG
AACAAGAGCCCCTGCTGATCTGCCTCACGGCAGCTACCTGATGGTCAATACCTCTCAGCATGCCCCTGGA
CAGAGGGCCCACGTGATCTTTCAGAGCCTGAGCGAGAACGACACCCACTGCGTGCAGTTCAGCTACTTCC
TGTACAGCAGAGATGGACACAGCCCTGGCACACTGGGCGTGTACGTTAGAGTTAATGGCGGCCCTCTGGG
CAGCGCCGTGTGGAATATGACAGGATCTCATGGCAGACAGTGGCACCAGGCCGAACTGGCCGTTAGCACC
TTCTGGCCTAATGAGTACCAGGTGCTGTTCGAGGCCCTGATCAGCCCCGATAGAAGAGGCTACATGGGCC
TCGACGATATCCTGCTGCTGAGCTACCCTTGTGCCAAGGCTCCTCACTTTAGCAGACTGGGCGACGTGGA
AGTGAATGCCGGCCAGAATGCCAGCTTTCAGTGTATGGCTGCTGGCAGAGCCGCCGAGGCTGAAAGATTT
CTGCTGCAGAGACAGTCTGGCGCCCTGGTTCCAGCTGCCGGCGTTAGACACATCAGCCATCGGAGATTTC
TGGCCACCTTTCCTCTGGCTGCCGTGTCCAGAGCCGAGCAGGATCTGTATAGATGCGTGTCACAGGCTCC
TAGAGGCGCTGGCGTGTCCAATTTTGCCGAGCTGATCGTGAAAGAGCCTCCTACACCTATCGCTCCTCCA
CAGCTGCTGAGAGCCGGACCTACCTATCTGATCATCCAGCTGAACACCAACAGCATCATCGGCGACGGCC
CTATCGTGCGGAAAGAAATCGAGTACAGAATGGCCAGAGGACCCTGGGCCGAAGTGCATGCAGTTAGCCT
GCAGACCTACAAGCTGTGGCATCTGGACCCCGACACCGAGTACGAAATCAGCGTGCTGCTTACAAGACCT
GGCGACGGTGGAACAGGCAGACCTGGACCTCCTCTGATCAGCAGAACAAAGTGCGCCGAGCCTATGAGAG
CCCCTAAAGGACTGGCCTTTGCCGAGATTCAGGCCAGACAGCTGACTCTGCAATGGGAGCCTCTGGGCTA
CAATGTGACCAGGTGTCACACCTACACCGTGTCTCTGTGCTACCACTACACCCTGGGCAGCAGCCACAAC
CAGACCATCAGAGAATGCGTGAAAACCGAGCAGGGCGTGTCCCGGTACACCATCAAGAACCTGCTGCCTT
ACCGGAATGTGCACGTGCGCCTGGTGCTGACAAACCCCGAAGGCCGGAAAGAGGGCAAAGAAGTCACCTT
CCAGACCGACGAGGATGTGCCTTCTGGAATTGCCGCCGAGAGCCTGACCTTCACACCCCTGGAAGATATG
ATCTTTCTGAAGTGGGAAGAACCCCAAGAGCCTAACGGCCTGATCACCCAGTATGAGATCAGCTACCAGA
GCATCGAGAGCAGCGACCCTGCTGTGAATGTGCCCGGACCTAGAAGAACCATCAGCAAGCTGCGGAACGA
GACATACCACGTGTTCAGCAATCTGCACCCCGGCACCACCTACCTGTTTTCTGTTAGAGCCCGGACAGGC
AAAGGCTTTGGACAGGCCGCTCTGACCGAGATCACCACCAATATCAGCGCCCCTAGCTTCGACTACGCCG
ACATGCCTTCTCCACTGGGCGAGAGCGAGAATACCATCACAGTGCTGCTCAGACCCGCTCAAGGCAGAGG
CGCCCCTATCAGCGTGTACCAAGTGATCGTGGAAGAAGAGAGAGCCAGACGGCTGAGAAGAGAGCCTGGC
GGACAGGATTGCTTTCCCGTGCCTCTGACATTTGAGGCTGCCCTGGCTAGAGGACTGGTGCACTATTTTG
GAGCCGAGCTGGCCGCTTCTAGCCTGCCTGAAGCTATGCCTTTCACCGTGGGCGACAATCAGACCTATAG
AGGCTTCTGGAACCCTCCACTGGAACCCAGAAAGGCCTACCTGATCTACTTCCAAGCCGCCAGCCACCTG
AAGGGCGAGACAAGACTGAATTGCATCAGAATCGCCCGGAAGGCCGCCTGCAAAGAGTCTAAAAGACCTC
TGGAAGTGTCCCAGCGGAGCGAGGAAATGGGCCTGATTCTTGGCGCGCCGGGCGGCGACAAGACCCACAC
CTGCCCCCCCTGCCCAGCTCCAGAACTGCTGGGAGGGCCTTCCGTGTTCCTGTTCCCCCCCAAGCCCAAG
GACACCCTGATGATCAGCAGGACCCCCGAGGTGACCTGCGTGGTGGTGGCCGTGTCCCACGAGGACCCAG
AGGTGAAGTTCAACTGGTACGTGGACGGCGTGGAGGTGCACAACGCCAAGACCAAGCCCAGAGAGGAGCA
GTACAACAGCACCTACAGGGTGGTGTCCGTGCTGACCGTGCTGCACCAGGACTGGCTGAACGGCAAAGAA
TACAAGTGCAAAGTCTCCAACAAGGCCCTGGCTGCCCCAATCGAAAAGACAATCAGCAAGGCCAAGGGCC
AGCCACGGGAGCCCCAGGTGTACACCCTGCCCCCCAGCCGGGAGGAGATGACCAAGAACCAGGTGTCCCT
GACCTGTCTGGTGAAGGGCTTCTACCCCAGCGATATCGCCGTGGAGTGGGAGAGCAACGGCCAGCCCGAG
AACAACTACAAGACCACCCCCCCAGTGCTGGACAGCGACGGCAGCTTCTTCCTGTACAGCAAGCTGACCG
TGGACAAGTCCAGGTGGCAGCAGGGCAACGTGTTCAGCTGCAGCGTGATGCACGAGGCCCTGCACAACCA
CTACACCCAGAAGTCCCTGAGCCTGAGCCCCGGCGGCAGCGGTCTTAATGATATTTTCGAGGCTCAGAAG
ATTGAGTGGCATGAACACCACCACCATCACCACTAAGGCCGGCCTGTAGTCACTGGCACAACGCGTTACC
CGGTAAGCCAATCGGGTATACACGGTCGTCATACTGCAGACAGGGTTCTTCTACTTTGCAAGATAGTCTT
GAGTAGTAAAATAAATAGATAGAGAAAATCAGCCTCGACTGTGCCTTCTAGTTGCCAGCCATCTGTTGTT
TGCCCCTCCCCCGTGCCTTCCTTGACCCTGGAAGGTGCCACTCCCACTGTCCTTTCCTAATAAAATGAGG
AAATTGCATCACAACACTCAACCCTATCTCGGTCTATTCTTTTGATTTATAAGGGATTTTGCCGATTTCG
GCCTATTGGTTAAAAAATGAGCTGATTTAACAAAAATTTAACGCGAATTAATTCTGTGGAATGTGTGTCA
GTTAGGGTGTGGAAAGTCCCCAGGCTCCCCAGCAGGCAGAAGTATGCAAAGCATGCATCTCAATTAGTCA
GCAACCAGGTGTGGAAAGTCCCCAGGCTCCCCAGCAGGCAGAAGTATGCAAAGCATGCATCTCAATTAGT
CAGCAACCATAGTCCCGCCCCTAACTCCGCCCATCCCGCCCCTAACTCCGCCCAGTTCCGCCCATTCTCC
GCCCCATGGCTGACTAATTTTTTTTATTTATGCAGAGGCCGAGGCCGCCTCTGCCTCTGAGCTATTCCAG
AAGTAGTGAGGAGGCTTTTTTGGAGGCCTAGGCTTTTGCAAAAAGCTCCCGGGAGCTTGTATATCCATTT
TCGGATCTGATCAGCACGTGTTGACAATTAATCATCGGCATAGTATATCGGCATAGTATAATACGACAAG
GTGAGGAACTAAACCATGACCGAGTACAAGCCCACGGTGCGCCTCGCCACCCGCGACGACGTCCCCAGGG
CCGTACGCACCCTCGCCGCCGCGTTCGCCGACTACCCCGCCACGCGCCACACCGTCGATCCGGACCGCCA
CATCGAGCGGGTCACCGAGCTGCAAGAACTCTTCCTCACGCGCGTCGGGCTCGACATCGGCAAGGTGTGG
GTCGCGGACGACGGCGCCGCGGTGGCGGTCTGGACCACGCCGGAGAGCGTCGAAGCGGGGGCGGTGTTCG
CCGAGATCGGCCCGCGCATGGCCGAGTTGAGCGGTTCCCGGCTGGCCGCGCAGCAACAGATGGAAGGCCT
CCTGGCGCCGCACCGGCCCAAGGAGCCCGCGTGGTTCCTGGCCACCGTCGGCGTCTCGCCCGACCACCAG
GGCAAGGGTCTGGGCAGCGCCGTCGTGCTCCCCGGAGTGGAGGCGGCCGAGCGCGCCGGGGTGCCCGCCT
TCCTGGAGACATCCGCGCCCCGCAACCTCCCCTTCTACGAGCGGCTCGGCTTCACCGTCACCGCCGACGT
CGAGGTGCCCGAAGGACCGCGCACCTGGTGCATGACCCGCAAGCCCGGTGCCTGACACGTGCTACGAGAT
TTCGATTCCACCGCCGCCTTCTATGAAAGGTTGGGCTTCGGAATCGTTTTCCGGGACGCCGGCTGGATGA
TCCTCCAGCGCGGGGATCTCATGCTGGAGTTCTTCGCCCACCCCAACTTGTTTATTGCAGCTTATAATGG
TTACAAATAAAGCAATAGCATCACAAATTTCACAAATAAAGCATTTTTTTCACTGCATTCTAGTTGTGGT
TTGTCCAAACTCATCAATGTATCTTATCATGTCTGTATACCGTCGACCTCTAGCTAGAGCTTGGCGTAAT
CATGGTCATTACCAATGCTTAATCAGTGAGGCACCTATCTCAGCGATCTGTCTATTTCGTTCATCCATAG
TTGCCTGACTCCCCGTCGTGTAGATAACTACGATACGGGAGGGCTTACCATCTGGCCCCAGCGCTGCGAT
GATACCGCGAGAACCACGCTCACCGGCTCCGGATTTATCAGCAATAAACCAGCCAGCCGGAAGGGCCGAG
CGCAGAAGTGGTCCTGCAACTTTATCCGCCTCCATCCAGTCTATTAATTGTTGCCGGGAAGCTAGAGTAA
GTAGTTCGCCAGTTAATAGTTTGCGCAACGTTGTTGCCATCGCTACAGGCATCGTGGTGTCACGCTCGTC
GTTTGGTATGGCTTCATTCAGCTCCGGTTCCCAACGATCAAGGCGAGTTACATGATCCCCCATGTTGTGC
AAAAAAGCGGTTAGCTCCTTCGGTCCTCCGATCGTTGTCAGAAGTAAGTTGGCCGCAGTGTTATCACTCA
TGGTTATGGCAGCACTGCATAATTCTCTTACTGTCATGCCATCCGTAAGATGCTTTTCTGTGACTGGTGA
GTACTCAACCAAGTCATTCTGAGAATAGTGTATGCGGCGACCGAGTTGCTCTTGCCCGGCGTCAATACGG
GATAATACCGCGCCACATAGCAGAACTTTAAAAGTGCTCATCATTGGAAAACGTTCTTCGGGGCGAAAAC
TCTCAAGGATCTTACCGCTGTTGAGATCCAGTTCGATGTAACCCACTCGTGCACCCAACTGATCTTCAGC
ATCTTTTACTTTCACCAGCGTTTCTGGGTGAGCAAAAACAGGAAGGCAAAATGCCGCAAAAAAGGGAATA
AGGGCGACACGGAAATGTTGAATACTCATATTCTTCCTT
