>Addgene plasmid #156960 | pD649-HAsp-PTPRU-Fc(DAPA)-AviTag-6xHis | depositor partial sequence | sequence record 303030 | insert (extracellular domain)
GAAACAGAAACACCAGCCGCCGGATGTACCTTCGAGGAAGCTTCTGATCCTGCCGTGCCTTGCGAGTACT
CTCAGGCCCAGTACGACGACTTCCAGTGGGAGCAAGTGCGGATTCACCCTGGAACAAGAGCCCCTGCTGA
TCTGCCTCACGGCAGCTACCTGATGGTCAATACCTCTCAGCATGCCCCTGGACAGAGGGCCCACGTGATC
TTTCAGAGCCTGAGCGAGAACGACACCCACTGCGTGCAGTTCAGCTACTTCCTGTACAGCAGAGATGGAC
ACAGCCCTGGCACACTGGGCGTGTACGTTAGAGTTAATGGCGGCCCTCTGGGCAGCGCCGTGTGGAATAT
GACAGGATCTCATGGCAGACAGTGGCACCAGGCCGAACTGGCCGTTAGCACCTTCTGGCCTAATGAGTAC
CAGGTGCTGTTCGAGGCCCTGATCAGCCCCGATAGAAGAGGCTACATGGGCCTCGACGATATCCTGCTGC
TGAGCTACCCTTGTGCCAAGGCTCCTCACTTTAGCAGACTGGGCGACGTGGAAGTGAATGCCGGCCAGAA
TGCCAGCTTTCAGTGTATGGCTGCTGGCAGAGCCGCCGAGGCTGAAAGATTTCTGCTGCAGAGACAGTCT
GGCGCCCTGGTTCCAGCTGCCGGCGTTAGACACATCAGCCATCGGAGATTTCTGGCCACCTTTCCTCTGG
CTGCCGTGTCCAGAGCCGAGCAGGATCTGTATAGATGCGTGTCACAGGCTCCTAGAGGCGCTGGCGTGTC
CAATTTTGCCGAGCTGATCGTGAAAGAGCCTCCTACACCTATCGCTCCTCCACAGCTGCTGAGAGCCGGA
CCTACCTATCTGATCATCCAGCTGAACACCAACAGCATCATCGGCGACGGCCCTATCGTGCGGAAAGAAA
TCGAGTACAGAATGGCCAGAGGACCCTGGGCCGAAGTGCATGCAGTTAGCCTGCAGACCTACAAGCTGTG
GCATCTGGACCCCGACACCGAGTACGAAATCAGCGTGCTGCTTACAAGACCTGGCGACGGTGGAACAGGC
AGACCTGGACCTCCTCTGATCAGCAGAACAAAGTGCGCCGAGCCTATGAGAGCCCCTAAAGGACTGGCCT
TTGCCGAGATTCAGGCCAGACAGCTGACTCTGCAATGGGAGCCTCTGGGCTACAATGTGACCAGGTGTCA
CACCTACACCGTGTCTCTGTGCTACCACTACACCCTGGGCAGCAGCCACAACCAGACCATCAGAGAATGC
GTGAAAACCGAGCAGGGCGTGTCCCGGTACACCATCAAGAACCTGCTGCCTTACCGGAATGTGCACGTGC
GCCTGGTGCTGACAAACCCCGAAGGCCGGAAAGAGGGCAAAGAAGTCACCTTCCAGACCGACGAGGATGT
GCCTTCTGGAATTGCCGCCGAGAGCCTGACCTTCACACCCCTGGAAGATATGATCTTTCTGAAGTGGGAA
GAACCCCAAGAGCCTAACGGCCTGATCACCCAGTATGAGATCAGCTACCAGAGCATCGAGAGCAGCGACC
CTGCTGTGAATGTGCCCGGACCTAGAAGAACCATCAGCAAGCTGCGGAACGAGACATACCACGTGTTCAG
CAATCTGCACCCCGGCACCACCTACCTGTTTTCTGTTAGAGCCCGGACAGGCAAAGGCTTTGGACAGGCC
GCTCTGACCGAGATCACCACCAATATCAGCGCCCCTAGCTTCGACTACGCCGACATGCCTTCTCCACTGG
GCGAGAGCGAGAATACCATCACAGTGCTGCTCAGACCCGCTCAAGGCAGAGGCGCCCCTATCAGCGTGTA
CCAAGTGATCGTGGAAGAAGAGAGAGCCAGACGGCTGAGAAGAGAGCCTGGCGGACAGGATTGCTTTCCC
GTGCCTCTGACATTTGAGGCTGCCCTGGCTAGAGGACTGGTGCACTATTTTGGAGCCGAGCTGGCCGCTT
CTAGCCTGCCTGAAGCTATGCCTTTCACCGTGGGCGACAATCAGACCTATAGAGGCTTCTGGAACCCTCC
ACTGGAACCCAGAAAGGCCTACCTGATCTACTTCCAAGCCGCCAGCCACCTGAAGGGCGAGACAAGACTG
AATTGCATCAGAATCGCCCGGAAGGCCGCCTGCAAAGAGTCTAAAAGACCTCTGGAAGTGTCCCAGCGGA
GCGAGGAAATGGGCCTGATTCTT
